Addgene plasmid #219940: apt-CBE-SL3
Purpose: Mammalian expression of apt-CBE-SL3 protein (MCP_16aa-linker_evoAPOBEC1) with P2A-EGFP marker
Depositing lab: Alexis Komor. Depositing organization: University of California, San Diego (UCSD). Publication: Development of multiplexed orthogonal base editor (MOBE) systems. Cowan QT, Gu S, Gu W, Ranzau BL, Simonson TS, Komor AC. Nat Biotechnol. 2024 May 21. doi: 10.1038/s41587-024-02240-0. PubMed 38773305.
Backbone
  Vector backbone: pCMV
  Vector type: Mammalian Expression, CRISPR
Growth in bacteria
  Bacterial resistance: Ampicillin, 100 μg/mL
  Growth temperature: 37°C
  Growth strain: DH5alpha
  Copy number: High Copy
Gene/Insert
  Gene/Insert name: MCP_16-aa_evo-rA1_2xUGI (alt name: apt-CBE-SL3 (protein component))
  Species: H. sapiens (human), Synthetic
  Promoter: CMV
  Cloning method: Other
Terms and licenses: Academic/Nonprofit Terms; Industry Terms: Not Available to Industry
Depositor comments: QTC294
How to cite: apt-CBE-SL3 was a gift from Alexis Komor (Addgene plasmid # 219940 ; http://n2t.net/addgene:219940 ; RRID:Addgene_219940)
