[The description below was written by a language model from this plasmid's Addgene catalogue record and pLannotate feature annotations shown in this document.]
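Description:
apt-CBE-SL3 is a 5,148-nt mammalian expression plasmid on a pCMV backbone that encodes the protein component of an aptamer-recruited cytosine base editor from a multiplexed orthogonal base editor (MOBE) system. It is propagated in E. coli through a high-copy ColE1/pUC-type origin and selected with ampicillin via the β-lactamase gene. Remnants of lac regulatory elements, a lacI fragment and a pBR322 bom fragment are backbone leftovers with no evident role in the payload.

The CMV immediate-early enhancer and promoter drive the open reading frame, and a bGH polyadenylation signal ends the transcript. A T7 promoter sits just upstream of the coding sequence. The ORF begins with the bacteriophage MS2 coat protein (MCP), which binds a specific RNA hairpin. According to the record, a 16-amino-acid linker joins it to evoAPOBEC1, an evolved variant of the rat APOBEC1 cytidine deaminase. The insert name specifies two copies of the uracil glycosylase inhibitor (UGI) from phage PBS2. Each of the two annotation runs marks only one copy, but at different adjacent positions, which is consistent with a tandem pair. UGI blocks uracil excision so that deaminated cytosines are retained and resolved as C-to-T edits.

No Cas9 domain is annotated in this plasmid. The deaminase fusion is presumably brought to a target site through MCP binding to an MS2 hairpin in a guide RNA, with the Cas component and guide supplied from other constructs. The "SL3" in the name is not explained in the record. The stated purpose mentions a P2A-EGFP marker, but neither feature table annotates P2A or EGFP, and the roughly 120 nt between the second UGI and the poly(A) signal could not hold an EGFP coding sequence, so the sequenced plasmid appears to lack that marker.
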