Features (pLannotate 1.2.2; 18 found; start..end, strand, type, name):
      1..380     +  enhancer       CMV enhancer: human cytomegalovirus immediate early enhancer
    453..470     -  promoter       CMV promoter (fragment): human cytomegalovirus (CMV) immediate early promoter
    533..584     +  promoter       CMVd2 promoter: truncated human cytomegalovirus (CMV) immediate early promoter that yields moderately reduced expression relative to the full-length promoter
    626..644     +  promoter       T7 promoter: promoter for bacteriophage T7 RNA polymerase
    658..1047    +  CDS            CAPSD_BPMS2: Experimental evidence at protein level: Swiss-Prot protein existence level 1. Acts as a translational repressor of viral replicase synthesis late in infection. This latter function is the result of capsid protein interaction with an RNA hairpin which contains the replicase ribosome-binding site. From Escherichia phage MS2 (Bacteriophage MS2).
   1102..1782    +  CDS            Apobec1: ABEC1_RAT - Experimental evidence at protein level: Swiss-Prot protein existence level 1. Catalytic component of the apolipoprotein B mRNA editing enzyme complex which is responsible for the postranscriptional editing of a CAA codon for Gln to a UAA codon for stop in the APOB mRNA. May also play a role in the epigenetic regulation of gene expression by participating in DNA demethylation. From Rattus norvegicus (Rat).
   2092..2340    +  CDS            UGI: UNGI_BPPB2 - Experimental evidence at protein level: Swiss-Prot protein existence level 1. This protein binds specifically and reversibly to the host uracil-DNA glycosylase, preventing removal of uracil residues from PBS2 DNA by the host uracil-excision repair system. From Bacillus phage PBS2 (Bacteriophage PBS2).
   2458..2682    +  polyA_signal   bGH poly(A) signal: bovine growth hormone polyadenylation signal
   2686..2707    +  promoter       SV40 promoter (fragment): SV40 enhancer and early promoter
   2712..2728    +  misc_feature   MCS (fragment): pBluescript multiple cloning site
   2777..2793    -  protein_bind   lac operator: The lac repressor binds to the lac operator to inhibit transcription in E. coli. This inhibition can be relieved by adding lactose or isopropyl-β-D-thiogalactopyranoside (IPTG). lac repressor encoded by lacI
   2801..2831    -  promoter       lac promoter: promoter for the E. coli lac operon
   2846..2867    -  protein_bind   CAP binding site: CAP binding activates transcription in the presence of cAMP. E. coli catabolite activator protein
   2880..2972    -  CDS            lacI (fragment): lac repressor; lacI; The lac repressor binds to the lac operator to inhibit transcription in E. coli. This inhibition can be relieved by adding lactose or isopropyl-β-D-thiogalactopyranoside (IPTG).
   3155..3743    -  rep_origin     ori: high-copy-number ColE1/pMB1/pBR322/pUC origin of replication
   3914..4774    -  CDS            AmpR: β-lactamase; bla; confers resistance to ampicillin, carbenicillin, and related antibiotics
   4775..4879    -  promoter       AmpR promoter: bla
   4950..4994    -  misc_feature   bom (fragment): basis of mobility region from pBR322
>Addgene plasmid #219940 | apt-CBE-SL3 | addgene full sequence | sequence record 460120 | Addgene NGS Result
GACATTGATTATTGACTAGTTATTAATAGTAATCAATTACGGGGTCATTAGTTCATAGCCCATATATGGA
GTTCCGCGTTACATAACTTACGGTAAATGGCCCGCCTGGCTGACCGCCCAACGACCCCCGCCCATTGACG
TCAATAATGACGTATGTTCCCATAGTAACGCCAATAGGGACTTTCCATTGACGTCAATGGGTGGAGTATT
TACGGTAAACTGCCCACTTGGCAGTACATCAAGTGTATCATATGCCAAGTACGCCCCCTATTGACGTCAA
TGACGGTAAATGGCCCGCCTGGCATTATGCCCAGTACATGACCTTATGGGACTTTCCTACTTGGCAGTAC
ATCTACGTATTAGTCATCGCTATTACCATGGTGATGCGGTTTTAGCAGTACATCAATGGGCGTGGATAGC
GGTTTGACTCACGGGGATTTCCAAGTCTCCACCCCATTGACGTCAATGGGAGTTTGTTTTGGCACCAAAA
TCAACGGGACTTTCCAAAATGTCGTAACAACTCCGCCCCATTGACGCAAATGGGCGGTAGGCGTGTACGG
TGGGAGGTCTATATAAGCAGAGCTGGTTTAGTGAACCGTCAGATCCGCTAGAGATCCGCGGCCGCTAATA
CGACTCACTATAGGGAGAGCCGCCACCATGGCAAGTAACTTCACTCAATTTGTGCTTGTAGACAACGGAG
GTACCGGAGATGTAACAGTAGCACCCAGTAATTTCGCAAACGGCGTGGCGGAATGGATTAGTTCAAATTC
AAGATCTCAGGCCTATAAGGTCACTTGCTCCGTCAGGCAGTCTAGTGCCCAAAAGCGCAAATACACGATT
AAAGTAGAGGTACCGAAGGTCGCTACGCAAACTGTTGGGGGAGTTGAACTTCCAGTGGCTGCTTGGCGCT
CATACCTGAACATGGAACTGACTATCCCCATATTCGCTACTAACTCCGATTGTGAACTCATAGTAAAAGC
TATGCAGGGATTGCTCAAGGATGGCAACCCCATTCCAAGTGCCATAGCAGCGAACTCCGGGATATATTCT
TCTGGAGGATCTAGCGGAGGATCCAGTGGCGGCAGCAGCGGCGGCAGCAGTTCAAAGACTGGGCCTGTCG
CCGTCGATCCAACCCTGCGCCGCCGGATTGAACCTCACGAGTTTGAAGTGTTCTTTGACCCCCGGGAGCT
GAGAAAGGAGACATGCCTGCTGTACGAGATCAACTGGGGAGGCAGGCACTCCATCTGGAGGCACACCTCT
CAGAACACAAATAAGCACGTGGAGGTGAACTTCATCGAGAAGTTTACCACAGAGCGGTACTTCTGCCCCA
ATACCAGATGTAGCATCACATGGTTTCTGAGCTGGTCCCCTTGCGGAGAGTGTAGCAGGGCCATCACCGA
GTTCCTGTCCAGATATCCAAATGTGACACTGTTTATCTACATCGCCAGGCTGTATCACCTGGCAAACCCA
AGGAATAGGCAGGGCCTGCGCGATCTGATCAGCTCCGGCGTGACCATCCAGATCATGACAGAGCAGGAGT
CCGGCTACTGCTGGCACAACTTCGTGAATTATTCTCCTAGCAACGAGTCCCACTGGCCTAGGTACCCACA
CCTGTGGGTGCGCCTGTACGTGCTGGAGCTGTATTGCATCATCCTGGGCCTGCCCCCTTGTCTGAATATC
CTGCGGAGAAAGCAGAGCCAGCTGACCTCCTTTACAATCGCCCTGCAGTCTTGTCACTATCAGAGGCTGC
CACCCCACATCCTGTGGGCCACAGGCCTGAAGTCTGGCGGATCTGGAGGCTCCGGCGGCAGCACTAATCT
GAGCGACATCATTGAAAAGGAGACTGGGAAACAGCTGGTCATTCAGGAGTCCATCCTGATGCTGCCTGAG
GAGGTGGAGGAAGTGATCGGCAACAAGCCAGAGTCTGACATCCTGGTGCACACCGCCTACGACGAGTCCA
CAGATGAGAATGTGATGCTGCTGACCTCTGACGCCCCCGAGTATAAGCCTTGGGCCCTGGTCATCCAGGA
TTCTAACGGCGAGAATAAGATCAAGATGCTGAGCGGAGGATCCGGAGGATCTGGAGGCAGCACCAACCTG
TCTGACATCATCGAGAAGGAGACAGGCAAGCAGCTGGTCATCCAGGAGAGCATCCTGATGCTGCCCGAAG
AAGTCGAAGAAGTGATCGGAAACAAGCCTGAGAGCGATATCCTGGTCCATACCGCCTACGACGAGAGTAC
CGACGAAAATGTGATGCTGCTGACATCCGACGCCCCAGAGTATAAGCCCTGGGCTCTGGTCATCCAGGAT
TCCAACGGAGAGAACAAAATCAAAATGCTGTCTGGCGGCTCAAAAAGAACCGCCGACGGCAGCGAATTCG
AGCCCAAGAAGAAAAGGAAAGTCTAACCGGTCATCATCACCATCACCATTGAGTTTAAACCCGCTGATCA
GCCTCGACTGTGCCTTCTAGTTGCCAGCCATCTGTTGTTTGCCCCTCCCCCGTGCCTTCCTTGACCCTGG
AAGGTGCCACTCCCACTGTCCTTTCCTAATAAAATGAGGAAATTGCATCGCATTGTCTGAGTAGGTGTCA
TTCTATTCTGGGGGGTGGGGTGGGGCAGGACAGCAAGGGGGAGGATTGGGAAGACAATAGCAGGCATGCT
GGGGATGCGGTGGGCTCTATGGCTTCTGAGGCGGAAAGAACCAGCTGGGGCTCGATACCGTCGACCTCTA
GCTAGAGCTTGGCGTAATCATGGTCATAGCTGTTTCCTGTGTGAAATTGTTATCCGCTCACAATTCCACA
CAACATACGAGCCGGAAGCATAAAGTGTAAAGCCTAGGATGCCTAATGAGTGAGCTAACTCACATTAATT
GCGTTGCGCTCACTGCCCGCTTTCCAGTCGGGAAACCTGTCGTGCCAGCTGCATTAATGAATCGGCCAAC
GCGCGGGAAGAAGCGGTTTGCGTATTGGGCGCTCTTCCGCTTCCTCGCTCACTGACTCGCTGCGCTCGGT
CGTTCGGCTGCGGCGAGCGGTATCAGCTCACTCAAAGGCGGTAATACGGTTATCCACAGAATCAGGGGAT
AACGCAGGAAAGAACATGTGAGCAAAAGGCCAGCAAAAGGCCAGGAACCGTAAAAAGGCCGCGTTGCTGG
CGTTTTTCCATAGGCTCCGCCCCCCTGACGAGCATCACAAAAATCGACGCTCAAGTCAGAGGTGGCGAAA
CCCGACAGGACTATAAAGATACCAGGCGTTTCCCCCTGGAAGCTCCCTCGTGCGCTCTCCTGTTCCGACC
CTGCCGCTTACCGGATACCTGTCCGCCTTTCTCCCTTCGGGAAGCGTGGCGCTTTCTCATAGCTCACGCT
GTAGGTATCTCAGTTCGGTGTAGGTCGTTCGCTCCAAGCTGGGCTGTGTGCACGAACCCCCCGTTCAGCC
CGACCGCTGCGCCTTATCCGGTAACTATCGTCTTGAGTCCAACCCGGTAAGACACGACTTATCGCCACTG
GCAGCAGCCACTGGTAACAGGATTAGCAGAGCGAGGTATGTAGGCGGTGCTACAGAGTTCTTGAAGTGGT
GGCCTAACTACGGCTACACTAGAAGAACAGTATTTGGTATCTGCGCTCTGCTGAAGCCAGTTACCTTCGG
AAAAAGAGTTGGTAGCTCTTGATCCGGCAAACAAACCACCGCTGGTAGCGGTGGTTTTTTTGTTTGCAAG
CAGCAGATTACGCGCAGAAAAAAAGGATCTCAAGAAAATCCTTTGATCTTTTCTACGGGGTCTGACACTC
AGTGGAACGAAAACTCACGTTAAGGGATTTTGGTCATGAGATTATCAAAAAGGATCTTCACCTAGATCCT
TTTAAATTAAAAATGAAGTTTTAAATCAATCTAAAGTATATATGAGTAAACTTGGTCTGACAGTTACCAA
TGCTTAATCAGTGAGGCACCTATCTCAGCGATCTGTCTATTTCGTTCATCCATAGTTGCCTGACTCCCCG
TCGTGTAGATAACTACGATACGGGAGGGCTTACCATCTGGCCCCAGTGCTGCAATGATACCGCGAGACCC
ACGCTCACCGGCTCCAGATTTATCAGCAATAAACCAGCCAGCCGGAAGGGCCGAGCGCAGAAGTGGTCCT
GCAACTTTATCCGCCTCCATCCAGTCTATTAATTGTTGCCGGGAAGCTAGAGTAAGTAGTTCGCCAGTTA
ATAGTTTGCGCAACGTTGTTGCCATTGCTACAGGCATCGTGGTGTCACGCTCGTCGTTTGGTATGGCTTC
ATTCAGCTCCGGTTCCCAACGATCAAGGCGAGTTACATGATCCCCCATGTTGTGCAAAAAAGCGGTTAGC
TCCTTCGGTCCTCCGATCGTTGTCAGAAGTAAGTTGGCCGCAGTGTTATCACTCATGGTTATGGCAGCAC
TGCATAATTCTCTTACTGTCATGCCATCCGTAAGATGCTTTTCTGTGACTGGTGAGTACTCAACCAAGTC
ATTCTGAGAATAGTGTATGCGGCGACCGAGTTGCTCTTGCCCGGCGTCAATACGGGATAATACCGCGCCA
CATAGCAGAACTTTAAAAGTGCTCATCATTGGAAAACGTTCTTCGGGGCGAAAACTCTCAAGGATCTTAC
CGCTGTTGAGATCCAGTTCGATGTAACCCACTCGTGCACCCAACTGATCTTCAGCATCTTTTACTTTCAC
CAGCGTTTCTGGGTGAGCAAAAACAGGAAGGCAAAATGCCGCAAAAAAAGGAATAAGGGCGACACGGAAA
TGTTGAATACTCATACTCTTCCTTTTTCAATATTATTGAAGCATTTATCAGGGTTATTGTCTCATGAGCG
GATACATATTTGAATGTATTTAGAAAAATAAACAAATAGGGGTTCCGCGCACATTTCCCCGAAAAGTGCC
ACCTGACGTCGACGGATCGGGAGATCGATCTCCCGATCCCCTAGGGTCGACTCTCAGTACAATCTGCTCT
GATGCCGCATAGTTAAGCCAGTATCTGCTCCCTGCTTGTGTGTTGGAGGTCGCTGAGTAGTGCGCGAGCA
AAATTTAAGCTACAACAAGGCAAGGCTTGACCGACAATTGCATGAAGAATCTGCTTAGGGTTAGGCGTTT
TGCGCTGCTTCGCGATGTACGGGCCAGATATACGCGTT
