Features (pLannotate 1.2.2; 17 found; start..end, strand, type, name):
      1..380     +  enhancer       CMV enhancer: human cytomegalovirus immediate early enhancer
    381..584     +  promoter       CMV promoter: human cytomegalovirus (CMV) immediate early promoter
    626..644     +  promoter       T7 promoter: promoter for bacteriophage T7 RNA polymerase
    658..1047    +  CDS            CAPSD_BPMS2: Experimental evidence at protein level: Swiss-Prot protein existence level 1. Acts as a translational repressor of viral replicase synthesis late in infection. This latter function is the result of capsid protein interaction with an RNA hairpin which contains the replicase ribosome-binding site. From Escherichia phage MS2 (Bacteriophage MS2).
   1102..1782    +  CDS            Apobec1: ABEC1_RAT - Experimental evidence at protein level: Swiss-Prot protein existence level 1. Catalytic component of the apolipoprotein B mRNA editing enzyme complex which is responsible for the postranscriptional editing of a CAA codon for Gln to a UAA codon for stop in the APOB mRNA. May also play a role in the epigenetic regulation of gene expression by participating in DNA demethylation. From Rattus norvegicus (Rat).
   1813..2061    +  CDS            UGI: UNGI_BPPB2 - Experimental evidence at protein level: Swiss-Prot protein existence level 1. This protein binds specifically and reversibly to the host uracil-DNA glycosylase, preventing removal of uracil residues from PBS2 DNA by the host uracil-excision repair system. From Bacillus phage PBS2 (Bacteriophage PBS2).
   2458..2682    +  polyA_signal   bGH poly(A) signal: bovine growth hormone polyadenylation signal
   2686..2707    +  promoter       SV40 promoter (fragment): SV40 enhancer and early promoter
   2712..2728    +  misc_feature   MCS (fragment): pBluescript multiple cloning site
   2777..2793    -  protein_bind   lac operator: The lac repressor binds to the lac operator to inhibit transcription in E. coli. This inhibition can be relieved by adding lactose or isopropyl-β-D-thiogalactopyranoside (IPTG). lac repressor encoded by lacI
   2801..2831    -  promoter       lac promoter: promoter for the E. coli lac operon
   2846..2867    -  protein_bind   CAP binding site: CAP binding activates transcription in the presence of cAMP. E. coli catabolite activator protein
   2880..2972    -  CDS            lacI (fragment): lac repressor; lacI; The lac repressor binds to the lac operator to inhibit transcription in E. coli. This inhibition can be relieved by adding lactose or isopropyl-β-D-thiogalactopyranoside (IPTG).
   3155..3743    -  rep_origin     ori: high-copy-number ColE1/pMB1/pBR322/pUC origin of replication
   3914..4774    -  CDS            AmpR: β-lactamase; bla; confers resistance to ampicillin, carbenicillin, and related antibiotics
   4775..4879    -  promoter       AmpR promoter: bla
   4950..4994    -  misc_feature   bom (fragment): basis of mobility region from pBR322
>Addgene plasmid #219940 | apt-CBE-SL3 Sequencing Result | analyzer sequence | sequence record 450045
GACATTGATTATTGACTAGTTATTAATAGTAATCAATTACGGGGTCATTAGTTCATAGCCCATATATGGA
GTTCCGCGTTACATAACTTACGGTAAATGGCCCGCCTGGCTGACCGCCCAACGACCCCCGCCCATTGACG
TCAATAATGACGTATGTTCCCATAGTAACGCCAATAGGGACTTTCCATTGACGTCAATGGGTGGAGTATT
TACGGTAAACTGCCCACTTGGCAGTACATCAAGTGTATCATATGCCAAGTACGCCCCCTATTGACGTCAA
TGACGGTAAATGGCCCGCCTGGCATTATGCCCAGTACATGACCTTATGGGACTTTCCTACTTGGCAGTAC
ATCTACGTATTAGTCATCGCTATTACCATGGTGATGCGGTTTTGGCAGTACATCAATGGGCGTGGATAGC
GGTTTGACTCACGGGGATTTCCAAGTCTCCACCCCATTGACGTCAATGGGAGTTTGTTTTGGCACCAAAA
TCAACGGGACTTTCCAAAATGTCGTAACAACTCCGCCCCATTGACGCAAATGGGCGGTAGGCGTGTACGG
TGGGAGGTCTATATAAGCAGAGCTGGTTTAGTGAACCGTCAGATCCGCTAGAGATCCGCGGCCGCTAATA
CGACTCACTATAGGGAGAGCCGCCACCATGGCAAGTAACTTCACTCAATTTGTGCTTGTAGACAACGGAG
GTACCGGAGATGTAACAGTAGCACCCAGTAATTTCGCAAACGGCGTGGCGGAATGGATTAGTTCAAATTC
AAGATCTCAGGCCTATAAGGTCACTTGCTCCGTCAGGCAGTCTAGTGCCCAAAAGCGCAAATACACGATT
AAAGTAGAGGTACCGAAGGTCGCTACGCAAACTGTTGGGGGAGTTGAACTTCCAGTGGCTGCTTGGCGCT
CATACCTGAACATGGAACTGACTATCCCCATATTCGCTACTAACTCCGATTGTGAACTCATAGTAAAAGC
TATGCAGGGATTGCTCAAGGATGGCAACCCCATTCCAAGTGCCATAGCAGCGAACTCCGGGATATATTCT
TCTGGAGGATCTAGCGGAGGATCCAGTGGCGGCAGCAGCGGCGGCAGCAGTTCAAAGACTGGGCCTGTCG
CCGTCGATCCAACCCTGCGCCGCCGGATTGAACCTCACGAGTTTGAAGTGTTCTTTGACCCCCGGGAGCT
GAGAAAGGAGACATGCCTGCTGTACGAGATCAACTGGGGAGGCAGGCACTCCATCTGGAGGCACACCTCT
CAGAACACAAATAAGCACGTGGAGGTGAACTTCATCGAGAAGTTTACCACAGAGCGGTACTTCTGCCCCA
ATACCAGATGTAGCATCACATGGTTTCTGAGCTGGTCCCCTTGCGGAGAGTGTAGCAGGGCCATCACCGA
GTTCCTGTCCAGATATCCAAATGTGACACTGTTTATCTACATCGCCAGGCTGTATCACCTGGCAAACCCA
AGGAATAAGCAGGGCCTGCGCGATCTGATCAGCTCCGGCGTGACCATCCAGATCATGACAGAGCAGGAGT
CCGGCTACTGCTGGCACAACTTCGTGAATTATTCTCCTAGCAACGAGTCCCACTGGCCTAGGTACCCACA
CCTGTGGGTGCGCCTGTACGTGCTGGAGCTGTATTGCATCATCCTGGGCCTGCCCCCTTGTCTGAATATC
CTGCGGAGAAAGCAGAGCCAGCTGACCTCCTTTACAATCGCCCTGCAGTCTTGTCACTATCAGAGGCTGC
CACCCCACATCCTGTGGGCCACAGGCCTGAAGTCTGGCGGATCTGGAGGCTCCGGCGGCAGCACTAATCT
GAGCGACATCATTGAGAAGGAGACTGGGAAACAGCTGGTCATTCAGGAGTCCATCCTGATGCTGCCTGAG
GAGGTGGAGGAAGTGATCGGCAACAAGCCAGAGTCTGACATCCTGGTGCACACCGCCTACGACGAGTCCA
CAGATGAGAATGTGATGCTGCTGACCTCTGACGCCCCCGAGTATAAGCCTTGGGCCCTGGTCATCCAGGA
TTCTAACGGCGAGAATAAGATCAAGATGCTGAGCGGAGGATCCGGAGGATCTGGAGGCAGCACCAACCTG
TCTGACATCATCGAGAAGGAGACAGGCAAGCAGCTGGTCATCCAGGAGAGCATCCTGATGCTGCCCGAAG
AAGTCGAAGAAGTGATCGGAAACAAGCCTGAGAGCGATATCCTGGTCCATACCGCCTACGACGAGAGTAC
CGACGAAAATGTGATGCTGCTGACATCCGACGCCCCAGAGTATAAGCCCTGGGCTCTGGTCATCCAGGAT
TCCAACGAAGAGAACAAAATCAAAATGCTGTCTGGCGGCTCAAAAAGAACCGCCGACGGCAGCGAATTCG
AGCCCAAGAAGAAAAGGAAAGTCTAACCGGTCATCATCACCATCACCATTGAGTTTAAACCCGCTGATCA
GCCTCGACTGTGCCTTCTAGTTGCCAGCCATCTGTTGTTTGCCCCTCCCCCGTGCCTTCCTTGACCCTGG
AAGGTGCCACTCCCACTGTCCTTTCCTAATAAAATGAGGAAATTGCATCGCATTGTCTGAGTAGGTGTCA
TTCTATTCTGGGGGGTGGGGTGGGGCAGGACAGCAAGGGGGAGGATTGGGAAGACAATAGCAGGCATGCT
GGGGATGCGGTGGGCTCTATGGCTTCTGAGGCGGAAAGAACCAGCTGGGGCTCGATACCGTCGACCTCTA
GCTAGAGCTTGGCGTAATCATGGTCATAGCTGTTTCCTGTGTGAAATTGTTATCCGCTCACAATTCCACA
CAACATACGAGCCGGAAGCATAAAGTGTAAAGCCTAGGATGCCTAATGAGTGAGCTAACTCACATTAATT
GCGTTGCGCTCACTGCCCGCTTTCCAGTCGGGAAACCTGTCGTGCCAGCTGCATTAATGAATCGGCCAAC
GCGCGGGAAGAGGCGGTTTGCGTATTGGGCGCTCTTCCGCTTCCTCGCTCACTGACTCGCTGCGCTCGGT
CGTTCGGCTGCGGCGAGCGGTATCAGCTCACTCAAAGGCGGTAATACGGTTATCCACAGAATCAGAGGAT
AACGCAGGAAAGAACATGTGAGCAAAAGGCCAGCAAAAGGCCAGGAACCGTAAAAAGGCCGCGTTGCTGG
CGTTTTTCCATAGGCTCCGCCCCCCTGACGAGCATCACAAAAATCGACGCTCAAGTCAGAGGTGGCGAAA
CCCGACAGGACTATAAAGATACCAGGCGTTTCCCCCTGGAAGCTCCCTCGTGCGCTCTCCTGTTCCGACC
CTGCCGCTTACCGGATACCTGTCCGCCTTTCTCCCTTCGGGAAGCGTGGCGCTTTCTCATAGCTCACGCT
GTAGGTATCTCAGTTCGGTGTAGGTCGTTCGCTCCAAGCTGGGCTGTGTGCACGAACCCCCCGTTCAGCC
CGACCGCTGCGCCTTATCCGGTAACTATCGTCTTGAGTCCAACCCGGTAAGACACGACTTATCGCCACTG
GCAGCAGCCACTGGTAACAGGATTAGCAGAGCGAGGTATGTAGGCGGTGCTACAGAGTTCTTGAAGTGGT
GGCCTAACTACGGCTACACTAGAAGAACAGTATTTGGTATCTGCGCTCTGCTGAAGCCAGTTACCTTCGG
AAAAAGAGTTGGTAGCTCTTGATCCGGCAAACAAACCACCGCTAGTAGCGGTGGTTTTTTTGTTTGCAAG
CAGCAGATTACGCGCAGAAAAAAAGGATCTCAAGAAGATCCTTTGATCTTTTCTACGGGGTCTGACACTC
AGTGGAACGAAAACTCACGTTAAGGGATTTTGGTCATGAGATTATCAAAAAGGATCTTCACCTAGATCCT
TTTAAATTAAAAATGAAGTTTTAAATCAATCTAAAGTATATATGAGTAAACTTGGTCTGACAGTTACCAA
TGCTTAATCAGTGAGGCACCTATCTCAGCGATCTGTCTATTTCGTTCATCCATAGTTGCCTGACTCCCCG
TCGTGTAGATAACTACGATACGGGAGGGCTTACCATCTGGCCCCAGTGCTGCAATGATACCGCGAGACCC
ACGCTCACCGGCTCCAGATTTATCAGCAATAAACCAGCCAGCCGGAAGGGCCGAGCGCAGAAGTGGTCCT
GCAACTTTATCCGCCTCCATCCAGTCTATTAATTGTTGCCGGGAAGCTAGAGTAAGTAGTTCGCCAGTTA
ATAGTTTGCGCAACGTTGTTGCCATTGCTACAGGCATCGTGGTGTCACGCTCGTCGTTTGGTATGGCTTC
ATTCAGCTCCGGTTCCCAACGATCAAGGCGAGTTACATGATCCCCCATGTTGTGCAAAAAAGCGGTTAGC
TCCTTCGGTCCTCCGATCGTTGTCAGAAGTAAGTTGGCCGCAGTGTTATCACTCATGGTTATGGCAGCAC
TGCATAATTCTCTTACTGTCATGCCATCCGTAAGATGCTTTTCTGTGACTGGTGAGTACTCAACCAAGTC
ATTCTGAGAATAGTGTATGCGGCGACCGAGTTGCTCTTGCCCGGCGTCAATACGGGATAATACCGCGCCA
CATAGCAGAACTTTAAAAGTGCTCATCATTGGAAAACGTTCTTCGGGGCGAAAACTCTCAAGGATCTTAC
CGCTGTTGAGATCCAGTTCGATGTAACCCACTCGTGCACCCAACTGATCTTCAGCATCTTTTACTTTCAC
CAGCGTTTCTGGGTGAGCAAAAACAGGAAGGCAAAATGCCGCAAAAAAGGGAATAAGGGCGACACGGAAA
TGTTGAATACTCATACTCTTCCTTTTTCAATATTATTGAAGCATTTATCAGGGTTATTGTCTCATGAGCG
GATACATATTTGAATGTATTTAGAAAAATAAACAAATAGGGGTTCCGCGCACATTTCCCCGAAAAGTGCC
ACCTGACGTCGACGGATCGGGAGATCGATCTCCCGATCCCCTAGGGTCGACTCTCAGTACAATCTGCTCT
GATGCCGCATAGTTAAGCCAGTATCTGCTCCCTGCTTGTGTGTTGGAGGTCGCTGAGTAGTGCGCGAGCA
AAATTTAAGCTACAACAAGGCAAGGCTTGACCGACAATTGCATGAAGAATCTGCTTAGGGTTAGGCGTTT
TGCGCTGCTTCGCGATGTACGGGCCAGATATACGCGTT
